LOCUS       Exported 5911 bp ds-DNA circular SYN 12-MAY-2021
DEFINITION  Bacterial expression for structure determination; may not be full
            ORF.
ACCESSION   .
VERSION     .
KEYWORDS    RHOA
SOURCE      synthetic DNA construct
  ORGANISM  synthetic DNA construct
REFERENCE   1 (bases 1 to 5911)
  TITLE     SGC Oxford
REFERENCE   2 (bases 1 to 5911)
  AUTHORS   .
  TITLE     Direct Submission
  JOURNAL   Exported May 12, 2021 from SnapGene Server 1.1.58
            http://www.snapgene.com
FEATURES             Location/Qualifiers
     source          1..5911
                     /organism="synthetic DNA construct"
                     /mol_type="other DNA"
     primer_bind     1..20
                     /label=T7
                     /note="T7 promoter, forward primer"
     promoter        1..19
                     /label=T7 promoter
                     /note="promoter for bacteriophage T7 RNA polymerase"
     protein_bind    20..44
                     /label=lac operator
                     /bound_moiety="lac repressor encoded by lacI"
                     /note="The lac repressor binds to the lac operator to
                     inhibit transcription in E. coli. This inhibition can be
                     relieved by adding lactose or
                     isopropyl-beta-D-thiogalactopyranoside (IPTG)."
     RBS             59..81
                     /note="efficient ribosome binding site from bacteriophage
                     T7 gene 10 (Olins and Rangwala, 1989)"
     CDS             92..109
                     /codon_start=1
                     /product="6xHis affinity tag"
                     /label=6xHis
                     /translation="HHHHHH"
     CDS             134..154
                     /codon_start=1
                     /product="tobacco etch virus (TEV) protease recognition and
                     cleavage site"
                     /label=TEV site
                     /translation="ENLYFQS"
     CDS             772..789
                     /codon_start=1
                     /product="6xHis affinity tag"
                     /label=6xHis
                     /translation="HHHHHH"
     primer_bind     complement(842..860)
                     /label=T7 Term
                     /note="T7 terminator, reverse primer"
     terminator      856..903
                     /label=T7 terminator
                     /note="transcription terminator for bacteriophage T7 RNA
                     polymerase"
     rep_origin      940..1395
                     /direction=RIGHT
                     /label=f1 ori
                     /note="f1 bacteriophage origin of replication; arrow
                     indicates direction of (+) strand synthesis"
     primer_bind     complement(1027..1046)
                     /label=F1ori-R
                     /note="F1 origin, reverse primer"
     primer_bind     1237..1258
                     /label=F1ori-F
                     /note="F1 origin, forward primer"
     CDS             complement(1488..2303)
                     /codon_start=1
                     /gene="aph(3')-Ia"
                     /product="aminoglycoside phosphotransferase"
                     /label=KanR
                     /note="confers resistance to kanamycin in bacteria or G418
                     (Geneticin(R)) in eukaryotes"
                     /translation="MSHIQRETSCSRPRLNSNMDADLYGYKWARDNVGQSGATIYRLYG
                     KPDAPELFLKHGKGSVANDVTDEMVRLNWLTEFMPLPTIKHFIRTPDDAWLLTTAIPGK
                     TAFQVLEEYPDSGENIVDALAVFLRRLHSIPVCNCPFNSDRVFRLAQAQSRMNNGLVDA
                     SDFDDERNGWPVEQVWKEMHKLLPFSPDSVVTHGDFSLDNLIFDEGKLIGCIDVGRVGI
                     ADRYQDLAILWNCLGEFSPSLQKRLFQKYGIDNPDMNKLQFHLMLDEFF"
     primer_bind     2211..2230
                     /label=Kan-R
                     /note="Kanamycin resistance gene, reverse primer"
     primer_bind     2295..2314
                     /label=pENTR-R
                     /note="pENTR vectors, reverse primer"
     rep_origin      2425..3013
                     /direction=RIGHT
                     /label=ori
                     /note="high-copy-number ColE1/pMB1/pBR322/pUC origin of
                     replication"
     primer_bind     2914..2933
                     /label=pBR322ori-F
                     /note="pBR322 origin, forward primer"
     primer_bind     3167..3184
                     /label=L4440
                     /note="L4440 vector, forward primer"
     misc_feature    3199..3341
                     /label=bom
                     /note="basis of mobility region from pBR322"
     primer_bind     complement(3267..3286)
                     /label=pRS-marker
                     /note="pRS vectors, use to sequence yeast selectable
                     marker"
     primer_bind     3427..3449
                     /label=pGEX 3'
                     /note="pGEX vectors, reverse primer"
     CDS             complement(3443..3634)
                     /codon_start=1
                     /gene="rop"
                     /product="Rop protein, which maintains plasmids at low copy
                     number"
                     /label=rop
                     /translation="MTKQEKTALNMARFIRSQTLTLLEKLNELDADEQADICESLHDHA
                     DELYRSCLARFGDDGENL"
     CDS             complement(4443..5525)
                     /codon_start=1
                     /gene="lacI"
                     /product="lac repressor"
                     /label=lacI
                     /note="The lac repressor binds to the lac operator to
                     inhibit transcription in E. coli. This inhibition can be
                     relieved by adding lactose or
                     isopropyl-beta-D-thiogalactopyranoside (IPTG)."
                     /translation="MKPVTLYDVAEYAGVSYQTVSRVVNQASHVSAKTREKVEAAMAEL
                     NYIPNRVAQQLAGKQSLLIGVATSSLALHAPSQIVAAIKSRADQLGASVVVSMVERSGV
                     EACKAAVHNLLAQRVSGLIINYPLDDQDAIAVEAACTNVPALFLDVSDQTPINSIIFSH
                     EDGTRLGVEHLVALGHQQIALLAGPLSSVSARLRLAGWHKYLTRNQIQPIAEREGDWSA
                     MSGFQQTMQMLNEGIVPTAMLVANDQMALGAMRAITESGLRVGADISVVGYDDTEDSSC
                     YIPPLTTIKQDFRLLGQTSVDRLLQLSQGQAVKGNQLLPVSLVKRKTTLAPNTQTASPR
                     ALADSLMQLARQVSRLESGQ"
     primer_bind     5487..5506
                     /label=LacI-R
                     /note="LacI, reverse primer"
     promoter        complement(5526..5603)
                     /gene="lacI"
                     /label=lacI promoter
     primer_bind     5809..5828
                     /label=pBRrevBam
                     /note="pBR322 vectors, tet region, downstream of BamHI,
                     reverse primer"
ORIGIN
        1 taatacgact cactataggg gaattgtgag cggataacaa ttcccctcta gaaataattt
       61 tgtttaactt taagaaggag atatacatat gcaccatcat catcatcatt cttctggtgt
      121 agatctgggt accgagaacc tgtacttcca atccnnnnnn nnnnnnnnnn nnnnnnnnnn
      181 nnnnnnnnnn nnnnnnnnnn nnnnnnnnnn nnnnnnnnnn nnnnnnnnnn nnnnnnnnnn
      241 nnnnnnnnnn nnnnnnnnnn nnnnnnnnnn nnnnnnnnnn nnnnnnnnnn nnnnnnnnnn
      301 nnnnnnnnnn nnnnnnnnnn nnnnnnnnnn nnnnnnnnnn nnnnnnnnnn nnnnnnnnnn
      361 nnnnnnnnnn nnnnnnnnnn nnnnnnnnnn nnnnnnnnnn nnnnnnnnnn nnnnnnnnnn
      421 nnnnnnnnnn nnnnnnnnnn nnnnnnnnnn nnnnnnnnnn nnnnnnnnnn nnnnnnnnnn
      481 nnnnnnnnnn nnnnnnnnnn nnnnnnnnnn nnnnnnnnnn nnnnnnnnnn nnnnnnnnnn
      541 nnnnnnnnnn nnnnnnnnnn nnnnnnnnnn nnnnnnnnnn nnnnnnnnnn nnnnnnnnnn
      601 nnnnnnnnnn nnnnnnnnnn nnnnnnnnnn nnnnnnnnnn nnnnnnnnnn nnnnnnnnnn
      661 nnnnnnnnnn nnnnnnnnnn nnnnnnnnnn nnnnnnnaga cgtgggtgac agtaaaggtg
      721 gatacggatc cgaattcgag ctccgtcgac aagcttgcgg ccgcactcga gcaccaccac
      781 caccaccact gagatccggc tgctaacaaa gcccgaaagg aagctgagtt ggctgctgcc
      841 accgctgagc aataactagc ataacccctt ggggcctcta aacgggtctt gaggggtttt
      901 ttgctgaaag gaggaactat atccggattg gcgaatgggn nnnnnnnnnn nnnnnnnnnn
      961 nnnnnnnnnn nnnnnnnnnn nnnnnnnnnn nnnnnnnnnn nnnnnnnnnn nnnnnnnnnn
     1021 nnnnnnnnnn nnnnnnnnnn nnnnnnnnnn nnnnnnnnnn nnncnnnnnn nnnnnnnnnn
     1081 nnnnnnnnnn nnnnnnnnnn nnnnnnnnnn nnnnnnnnnn nnnnnnnnnn nnnnnnnnnn
     1141 nnnnnnnnnn nnnnnannnn nnnnnnnnnn nnnnnnnnnn nnnnnnnnnn nnnnnnnnnn
     1201 nnnnnccttt gacgttggag tccacgttct ttnnnnnnnn nnnnnnnnnn nnnnnnnnnn
     1261 nnnnnnnnna ccctatctcg gtctattctt ttgatttata agggattttg ccgatttcgg
     1321 cctattggtt aaaaaatgag ctgatttaac aaaaatttaa cgcgaatttt aacaaaatat
     1381 taacgtttac aatttcaggt ggcacttttc ggggaaatgt gcgcggaacc cctatttgtt
     1441 tatttttcta aatacattca aatatgtatc cgctcatgaa ttaattctta gaaaaactca
     1501 tcgagcatca aatgaaactg caatttattc atatcaggat tatcaatacc atatttttga
     1561 aaaagccgtt tctgtaatga aggagaaaac tcaccgaggc agttccatag gatggcaaga
     1621 tcctggtatc ggtctgcgat tccgactcgt ccaacatcaa tacaacctat taatttcccc
     1681 tcgtcaaaaa taaggttatc aagtgagaaa tcaccatgag tgacgactga atccggtgag
     1741 aatggcaaaa gtttatgcat ttctttccag acttgttcaa caggccagcc attacgctcg
     1801 tcatcaaaat cactcgcatc aaccaaaccg ttattcattc gtgattgcgc ctgagcgaga
     1861 cgaaatacgc gatcgctgtt aaaaggacaa ttacaaacag gaatcgaatg caaccggcgc
     1921 aggaacactg ccagcgcatc aacaatattt tcacctgaat caggatattc ttctaatacc
     1981 tggaatgctg ttttcccggg gatcgcagtg gtgagtaacc atgcatcatc aggagtacgg
     2041 ataaaatgct tgatggtcgg aagaggcata aattccgtca gccagtttag tctgaccatc
     2101 tcatctgtaa catcattggc aacgctacct ttgccatgtt tcagaaacaa ctctggcgca
     2161 tcgggcttcc catacaatcg atagattgtc gcacctgatt gcccgacatt atcgcgagcc
     2221 catttatacc catataaatc agcatccatg ttggaattta atcgcggcct agagcaagac
     2281 gtttcccgtt gaatatggct cataacaccc cttgtattac tgtttatgta agcagacagt
     2341 tttattgttc atgaccaaaa tcccttaacg tgagttttcg ttccactgag cgtcagaccc
     2401 cgtagaaaag atcaaaggat cttcttgaga tccttttttt ctgcgcgtaa tctgctgctt
     2461 gcaaacaaaa aaaccaccgc taccagcggt ggtttgtttg ccggatcaag agctaccaac
     2521 tctttttccg aaggtaactg gcttcagcag agcgcagata ccaaatactg tccttctagt
     2581 gtagccgtag ttaggccacc acttcaagaa ctctgtagca ccgcctacat acctcgctct
     2641 gctaatcctg ttaccagtgg ctgctgccag tggcgataag tcgtgtctta ccgggttgga
     2701 ctcaagacga tagttaccgg ataaggcgca gcggtcgggc tgaacggggg gttcgtgcac
     2761 acagcccagc ttggagcgaa cgacctacac cgaactgaga tacctacagc gtgagctatg
     2821 agaaagcgcc acgcttcccg aagggagaaa ggcggacagg tatccggtaa gcggcagggt
     2881 cggaacagga gagcgcacga gggagcttcc agggggaaac gcctggtatc tttatagtcc
     2941 tgtcgggttt cgccacctct gacttgagcg tcgatttttg tgatgctcgt caggggggcg
     3001 gagcctatgg aaaaacgcca gcaacgcggc ctttttacgg ttcctggcct tttgctggcc
     3061 ttttgctcac atgttctttc ctgcgttatc ccctgattct gtggataacc gtattaccgc
     3121 ctttgagtga gctgataccg ctcgccgcag ccgaacgacc gagcgcagcg agtcagtgag
     3181 cgaggaagcg gaagagcgcc tgatgcggta ttttctcctt acgcatctgt gcggtatttc
     3241 acaccgcata tatggtgcac tctcagtaca atctgctctg atgccgcata gttaagccag
     3301 tatacactcc gctatcgcta cgtgactggg tcatggctgc gccccgacac ccgccaacac
     3361 ccgctgacgc gccctgacgg gcttgtctgc tcccggcatc cgcttacaga caagctgtga
     3421 ccgtctccgg gagctgcatg tgtcagaggt tttcaccgtc atcaccgaaa cgcgcgaggc
     3481 agctgcggta aagctcatca gcgtggtcgt gaagcgattc acagatgtct gcctgttcat
     3541 ccgcgtccag ctcgttgagt ttctccagaa gcgttaatgt ctggcttctg ataaagcggg
     3601 ccatgttaag ggcggttttt tcctgtttgg tcactgatgc ctccgtgtaa gggggatttc
     3661 tgttcatggg ggtaatgata ccgatgaaac gagagaggat gctcacgata cgggttactg
     3721 atgatgaaca tgcccggtta ctggaacgtt gtgagggtaa acaactggcg gtatggatgc
     3781 ggcgggacca gagaaaaatc actcagggtc aatgccagcg cttcgttaat acagatgtag
     3841 gtgttccaca gggtagccag cagcatcctg cgatgcagat ccggaacata atggtgcagg
     3901 gcgctgactt ccgcgtttcc agactttacg aaacacggaa accgaagacc attcatgttg
     3961 ttgctcaggt cgcagacgtt ttgcagcagc agtcgcttca cgttcgctcg cgtatcggtg
     4021 attcattctg ctaaccagta aggcaacccc gccagcctag ccgggtcctc aacgacagga
     4081 gcacgatcat gcgcacccgt ggggccgcca tgccggcgat aatggcctgc ttctcgccga
     4141 aacgtttggt ggcgggacca gtgacgaagg cttgagcgag ggcgtgcaag attccgaata
     4201 ccgcaagcga caggccgatc atcgtcgcgc tccagcgaaa gcggtcctcg ccgaaaatga
     4261 cccagagcgc tgccggcacc tgtcctacga gttgcatgat aaagaagaca gtcataagtg
     4321 cggcgacgat agtcatgccc cgcgcccacc ggaaggagct gactgggttg aaggctctca
     4381 agggcatcgg tcgagatccc ggtgcctaat gagtgagcta acttacatta attgcgttgc
     4441 gctcactgcc cgctttccag tcgggaaacc tgtcgtgcca gctgcattaa tgaatcggcc
     4501 aacgcgcggg gagaggcggt ttgcgtattg ggcgccaggg tggtttttct tttcaccagt
     4561 gagacgggca acagctgatt gcccttcacc gcctggccct gagagagttg cagcaagcgg
     4621 tccacgctgg tttgccccag caggcgaaaa tcctgtttga tggtggttaa cggcgggata
     4681 taacatgagc tgtcttcggt atcgtcgtat cccactaccg agatatccgc accaacgcgc
     4741 agcccggact cggtaatggc gcgcattgcg cccagcgcca tctgatcgtt ggcaaccagc
     4801 atcgcagtgg gaacgatgcc ctcattcagc atttgcatgg tttgttgaaa accggacatg
     4861 gcactccagt cgccttcccg ttccgctatc ggctgaattt gattgcgagt gagatattta
     4921 tgccagccag ccagacgcag acgcgccgag acagaactta atgggcccgc taacagcgcg
     4981 atttgctggt gacccaatgc gaccagatgc tccacgccca gtcgcgtacc gtcttcatgg
     5041 gagaaaataa tactgttgat gggtgtctgg tcagagacat caagaaataa cgccggaaca
     5101 ttagtgcagg cagcttccac agcaatggca tcctggtcat ccagcggata gttaatgatc
     5161 agcccactga cgcgttgcgc gagaagattg tgcaccgccg ctttacaggc ttcgacgccg
     5221 cttcgttcta ccatcgacac caccacgctg gcacccagtt gatcggcgcg agatttaatc
     5281 gccgcgacaa tttgcgacgg cgcgtgcagg gccagactgg aggtggcaac gccaatcagc
     5341 aacgactgtt tgcccgccag ttgttgtgcc acgcggttgg gaatgtaatt cagctccgcc
     5401 atcgccgctt ccactttttc ccgcgttttc gcagaaacgt ggctggcctg gttcaccacg
     5461 cgggaaacgg tctgataaga gacaccggca tactctgcga catcgtataa cgttactggt
     5521 ttcacattca ccaccctgaa ttgactctct tccgggcgct atcatgccat accgcgaaag
     5581 gttttgcgcc attcgatggt gtccgggatc tcgacgctct cccttatgcg actcctgcat
     5641 taggaagcag cccagtagta ggttgaggcc gttgagcacc gccgccgcaa ggaatggtgc
     5701 atgcaaggag atggcgccca acagtccccc ggccacgggg cctgccacca tacccacgcc
     5761 gaaacaagcg ctcatgagcc cgaagtggcg agcccgatct tccccatcgg tgatgtcggc
     5821 gatataggcg ccagcaaccg cacctgtggc gccggtgatg ccggccacga tgcgtccggc
     5881 gtagaggatc gagatctcga tcccgcgaaa t
//
