[The description below was written by a language model from this plasmid's Addgene catalogue record and the feature table of its GenBank file.]
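Description:
RHOA is a 5,911 bp bacterial expression plasmid built on the pNIC28-Bsa4 backbone, a pET-style vector designed for ligation-independent cloning and used to produce recombinant protein for structure determination. It carries a 646 bp human RHOA insert that, according to the record, may not represent the full open reading frame. The annotation points to a fragment covering the Ras-family GTPase domain (pfam00071, residues 7–180). The plasmid is selected with kanamycin through the aph(3')-Ia resistance gene. It replicates from a ColE1/pBR322-type origin accompanied by the bom region and the rop gene. Rop keeps copy number low, which matches the catalogue's low-copy designation. An f1 origin is also present, allowing single-stranded DNA production.

Expression is driven by a T7 promoter immediately followed by a lac operator, with the strong T7 gene 10 ribosome binding site upstream of the coding region and a T7 terminator downstream. A lacI gene under its own promoter supplies repressor, so transcription stays off until IPTG induction in a host that provides T7 RNA polymerase. The depositor names a BL21(DE3) derivative carrying a rare-codon tRNA plasmid for expression. The protein is made with an N-terminal 6xHis tag followed by a TEV protease site, which permits nickel-affinity purification and later tag removal. The insert itself is not annotated in the feature table, but it falls between the TEV site and a second 6xHis sequence annotated just before the terminator. The record lists only the N-terminal tag, so this downstream His sequence is probably backbone-derived, and whether it is translated is not stated. The depositor comments link the construct to a deposited crystal structure.
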