Addgene plasmid #73231: RHOA
Purpose: Bacterial expression for structure determination; may not be full ORF
Depositing lab: Nicola Burgess-Brown. Depositing organization: University of Oxford.
Backbone
  Vector backbone: pNIC28-Bsa4
  Backbone manufacturer: SGC, Addgene Plasmid #26103
  Vector type: Bacterial Expression
Growth in bacteria
  Bacterial resistance: Kanamycin, 50 μg/mL
  Growth temperature: 37°C
  Growth strain: DH5alpha
  Copy number: Low Copy
Gene/Insert
  Gene/Insert name: RHOA (alt names: RHOAA-c001; gi|10835049)
  Species: H. sapiens (human)
  Insert size (bp): 646
  Mutation: pfam00071:Ras 7-180
  Entrez Gene: RHOA (a.k.a. ARH12, ARHA, EDFAOB, RHO12, RHOH12)
  Promoter: T7
  Tag / fusion protein: His-6-TEV (N terminal on backbone)
  Cloning method: Ligation Independent Cloning
  Sequencing primers: 5′ T7; 3′ T7 terminal
Terms and licenses: Academic/Nonprofit Terms; Industry Terms: Not Available to Industry
Depositor comments: Use BL21(DE3)-R3-pRARE2 for protein expression. See also 4D0N: http://www.thesgc.org/structures/4D0N
How to cite: RHOA was a gift from Nicola Burgess-Brown (Addgene plasmid # 73231 ; http://n2t.net/addgene:73231 ; RRID:Addgene_73231)
