>Addgene plasmid #73231 | RHOA | depositor partial sequence | sequence record 134745 | insert
ATGCACCATCATCATCATCATTCTTCTGGTGTAGATCTGGGTACCGAGAACCTGTACTTCCAATCC
[543 nt withheld, positions 67-609]
AGACGTGGGTGACAGTAAAGGTGGATACGGATCCGAA
