>Addgene plasmid #73231 | RHOA | addgene partial sequence | sequence record 136221 | T7 5'-TAATACGACTCACTATAGGG-3'
ACTTTAAGAAGGAGATATACATATGCACCATCATCATCATCATTCTTCTGGTGTAGATCTGGGTACCGAG
AACCTGTACTTCCAATCC
[543 nt withheld, positions 89-631]
AGACGTGGGTGACAGTAAAGGTGGATACGGATCCGAATTCGAGCTCCGTCGACAAGCTTGCGGCCGCACT
CGAGCACCACCACCACCACCACTGAGATCCGGCTGCTAACAAAGCCCGAAAGGAAGCTGAGTTGGCTGCT
GCCACCGCTGAGCAATAACTAGCATAACCCCTTGGGGCCTCTAAACGGGTCTTGAGGGGTTTTTTGCTGA
AAGGAGGAACTATATCCGGATTGGCGAATGGG
[124 nt withheld, positions 874-997]
CGCCGGCTTTCCCCGTCA
