>Addgene plasmid #73231 | RHOA | addgene partial sequence | sequence record 137212 | T7term 5'-GCTAGTTATTGCTCAGCGG-3'
TTGTTAGCAGCCGGATCTCAGTGGTGGTGGTGGTGGTGCTCGAGTGCGGCCGCAAGCTTGTCGACGGAGC
TCGAATTCGGATCCGTATCCACCTTTACTGTCACCCACGTCT
[543 nt withheld, positions 113-655]
GGATTGGAAGTACAGGTTCTCGGTACCCAGATCTACACCAGAAGAATGATGATGATGATGGTGCATATGT
ATATCTCCTTCTTAAAGTTAAACAAAATTATTTCTAGAGGGGAATTGTTATCCGCTCACAATTCCCCTAT
AGTGAGTCGTATTAA
